>Addgene plasmid #54199 | mEmerald-N-Wasp-C-18 | depositor partial sequence | sequence record 84347 | insert sequence
CCAAGCTAGTGACGTCAGATCCGCTAGCGCTACCGGTCGCCACCATGGTGAGCAAGGGCGAGGAGCTGTT
CACCGGGGTGGTGCCCATCCTGGTCGAGCTGGACGGCGACGTAAACGGCCACAAGTTCAGCGTGTCCGGC
GAGGGCGAGGGCGATGCCACCTACGGCAAGCTGACCCTGAAGTTCATCTGCACCACCGGCAAGCTGCCCG
TGCCCTGGCCCACCCTCGTGACCACCTTGACCTACGGCGTGCAGTGCTTCGCCCGCTACCCCGACCACAT
GAAGCAGCACGACTTCTTCAAGTCCGCCATGCCCGAAGGCTACGTCCAGGAGCGCACCATCTTCTTCAAG
GACGACGGCAACTACAAGACCCGCGCCGAGGTGAAGTTCGAGGGCGACACCCTGGTGAACCGCATCGAGC
TGAAGGGCATCGACTTCAAGGAGGACGGCAACATCCTGGGGCACAAGCTGGAGTACAACTACAACAGCCA
CAAGGTCTATATCACCGCCGACAAGCAGAAGAACGGCATCAAGGTGAACTTCAAGACCCGCCACAACATC
GAGGACGGCAGCGTGCAGCTCGCCGACCACTACCAGCAGAACACCCCCATCGGCGACGGCCCCGTGCTGC
TGCCCGACAACCACTACCTGAGCACCCAGTCCAAGCTGAGCAAAGACCCCAACGAGAAGCGCGATCACAT
GGTCCTGCTGGAGTTCGTGACCGCCGCCGGGATCACTCTCGGCATGGACGAGCTGTACAAGTCCGGAAGC
GGCGGTTCCGGGAGCGGAAGCGGCTCTGGATCAGGCAGCGGAGGGAGCTCGGGCCAGCAGCCCCCGCGGA
GGGTCACCAACGTGGGCTCCCTGCTGCTCACCCCGCAAGAGAACGAGTCTCTCTTCTCCTTCCTCGGCAA
GAAATGTGTGACTATGTCTTCAGCAGTGGTGCAGTTGTATGCAGCAGATCGGAACTGTATGTGGGCAAAG
AAGTGCAGTGGTGTCGCTTGTCTGGTTAAGGACAATCCTCAGAGATCTTTTTTTTTAAGAATATTTGACA
TTAAGGATGGGAAATTACTGTGGGAACAAGAGCTATACAATAACTTTGTATATAATAGTCCTAGAGGATA
TTTTCATACCTTTGCTGGAGATACTTGTCAAGTAGCTCTTAATTTTGCCAATGAAGAAGAAGCAAAAAAG
TTCCGAAAAGCAGTTACAGACCTGTTGGGCCGACGACAAAGGAAATCTGAAAAAAGACGAGATGCTCCAA
ATGGTCCCAATCTACCCATGGCTACAGTTGACATAAAAAATCCAGAAATCACAACAAATAGATTTTATGG
TTCACAAGTCAACAACATCTCCCACACCAAAGAAAAGAAGAAAGGAAAAGCTAAAAAGAAGAGATTAACC
AAGGCAGATATTGGAACACCAAGTAATTTCCAGCACATTGGGCATGTTGGATGGGATCCAAATACAGGTT
TTGATCTAAATAATTTGGATCCAGAATTAAAGAATCTTTTTGATATGTGTGGGATCTCTGAGGCCCAGCT
TAAAGACAGAGAAACATCAAAAGTTATTTATGACTTTATTGAAAAAACAGGAGGTGTAGAAGCTGTTAAA
AACGAACTCCGAAGACAAGCACCACCACCACCTCCACCCTCGAGAGGAGGACCTCCCCCTCCTCCTCCCC
CTCCTCATAGCTCAGGTCCTCCTCCCCCTCCTGCCCGAGGAAGGGGGGCTCCTCCTCCCCCACCTTCAAG
AGCTCCTACTGCTGCACCTCCACCTCCACCTCCTTCTAGGCCTGGTGTTGTTGTTCCTCCGCCCCCTCCA
AACAGGATGTACCCTCCTCCACCACCAGCGCTGCCCTCTTCAGCACCTTCAGGCCCTCCACCACCTCCAC
CTCCATCTATGGCAGGGTCCACAGCACCACCACCTCCTCCTCCACCTCCGCCCCCACCAGGGCCACCACC
TCCCCCTGGCCTGCCTTCTGATGGTGACCATCAAGTTCCAGCTCCTTCAGGAAACAAAGCAGCTCTTTTG
GATCAAATTAGAGAGGGTGCTCAGCTGAAAAAAGTGGAACAGAATAGCCGGCCCGTGTCCTGCTCAGGAA
GGGATGCGCTTTTAGACCAGATACGACAGGGCATTCAATTGAAATCTGTGTCTGATGGCCAAGAGTCCAC
ACCACCAACACCCGCACCCACTTCAGGAATTGTGGGTGCGCTGATGGAAGTGATGCAGAAAAGGAGCAAA
GCCATTCATTCCTCAGATGAAGATGAAGACGATGATGATGAAGAAGATTTTGAGGATGATGATGAGTGGG
AAGACTGAGAATTCTGCAGTCGACGGTACCGCGGGCCCGGGATCCACCGGATCTAGATAACTGATCATAA
TCAG
