>Addgene plasmid #54199 | mEmerald-N-Wasp-C-18 | addgene partial sequence | sequence record 93252 | EGFP-C 5'-CATGGTCCTGCTGGAGTTCGTG-3'
GACGAGCTGTACAAGTCCGGAAGCGGCGGTTCCGGGAGCGGAAGCGGCTCTGGATCAGGCAGCGGAGGGA
GCTCGGGCCAGCAGCCCCCGCGGAGGGTCACCAACGTGGGCTCCCTGCTGCTCACCCCGCAAGAGAACGA
GTCTCTCTTCTCCTTCCTCGGCAAGAAATGTGTGACTATGTCTTCAGCAGTGGTGCAGTTGTATGCAGCA
GATCGGAACTGTATGTGGGCAAAGAAGTGCAGTGGTGTCGCTTGTCTGGTTAAGGACAATCCTCAGAGAT
CTTTTTTTTTAAGAATATTTGACATTAAGGATGGGAAATTACTGTGGGAACAAGAGCTATACAATAACTT
TGTATATAATAGTCCTAGAGGATATTTTCATACCTTTGCTGGAGATACTTGTCAAGTAGCTCTTAATTTT
GCCAATGAAGAAGAAGCAAAAAAGTTCCGAAAAGCAGTTACAGACCTGTTGGGCCGACGACAAAGGAAAT
CTGAAAAAAGACGAGATGCTCCAAATGGTCCCAATCTACCCATGGCTACAGTTGACATAAAAAATCCAGA
AATCACAACAAATAGATTTTATGGTTCACAAGTCAACAACATCTCCCACACCAAAGAAAAGAAGAAAGGA
AAAGCTAAAAAGAAGAGATTAACCAAGGCAGATATTGGAACACCAAGTAATTTCCAGCACATTGGGCATG
TTGGATGGGATCCAAATACAGGTTTTGATCTAAATAATTTGGATCCAGAATTAAAGAATCTTTTTGATAT
GTGTGGGATCTCTGA
