[The description below was written by a language model from this plasmid's Addgene catalogue record.]
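Description:
mEmerald-N-Wasp-C-18 is a mammalian expression plasmid built on the mEmerald-C1 backbone (about 4.75 kb without the insert), a C1-style fluorescent protein fusion vector. It is maintained in E. coli as a high-copy plasmid under kanamycin selection. The record also lists a neomycin marker, which allows G418 selection of transfected mammalian cells. The record includes no feature table, so the origin of replication and the elements driving the resistance cassette are not specified. The listed 3′ sequencing primer implies that an SV40 polyadenylation signal lies downstream of the expression cassette.

The payload is mouse N-WASP, annotated in the record as a Wiskott-Aldrich syndrome protein family member. It is expressed from the CMV promoter, a strong constitutive promoter in most mammalian cell lines. The green fluorescent protein mEmerald is supplied by the backbone and sits at the N terminus of the fusion, so N-WASP is attached to the C-terminal end of the fluorophore. The "C-18" in the name probably refers to this C1-type orientation and an 18-residue linker between the two proteins, but the record does not say so explicitly, and the cloning method is listed as unknown.

The recorded excitation and emission maxima are 487 nm and 509 nm, which suit standard GFP/FITC filter sets. The depositor classifies the localization as cytoskeleton and signalling, in keeping with N-WASP's general role as a regulator of actin nucleation. The construct is typically used as a fluorescent marker for imaging N-WASP distribution and dynamics in transfected mammalian cells by fluorescence microscopy.
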