Addgene plasmid #54199: mEmerald-N-Wasp-C-18
Purpose: Localization: Cytoskeleton-Signalling , Excitation: 487, Emission: 509
Depositing lab: Michael Davidson. Depositing organization: Florida State University, Tallahassee.
Backbone
  Vector backbone: mEmerald-C1
  Backbone size w/o insert (bp): 4750
  Vector type: Mammalian Expression
  Selectable markers: Neomycin (select with G418)
Growth in bacteria
  Bacterial resistance: Kanamycin, 50 μg/mL
  Growth temperature: 37°C
  Growth strain: DH5alpha
  Copy number: High Copy
Gene/Insert
  Gene/Insert name: N-Wasp (alt names: Wiskott-Aldrich Syndrome Wasp1; BC055045)
  Species: M. musculus (mouse)
  Promoter: CMV
  Tag / fusion protein: mEmerald (N terminal on backbone)
  Cloning method: Unknown
  Sequencing primers: 5′ CMV-F; 3′ SV40pA-R
Terms and licenses: Academic/Nonprofit Terms; Industry Terms
Depositor comments: Wiskott-Aldrich Syndrome Wasp1. Excitation = 487; Emission = 509. Localization data: Cytoskeleton-Signalling
How to cite: mEmerald-N-Wasp-C-18 was a gift from Michael Davidson (Addgene plasmid # 54199 ; http://n2t.net/addgene:54199 ; RRID:Addgene_54199)
